Addgene plasmid #47156: TAL3437
Depositing lab: Keith Joung. Depositing organization: Massachusetts General Hospital. Publication: Targeted gene disruption in somatic zebrafish cells using engineered TALENs. Sander JD, Cade L, Khayter C, Reyon D, Peterson RT, Joung JK, Yeh JR. Nat Biotechnol. 2011 Aug 5;29(8):697-8. doi: 10.1038/nbt.1934. PubMed 21822241.
Backbone
  Vector backbone: JDS70
  Backbone manufacturer: Addgene plasmid #32285
  Backbone size w/o insert (bp): 6447
  Vector type: Mammalian Expression ; T7
Growth in bacteria
  Bacterial resistance: Ampicillin, 100 μg/mL
  Growth temperature: 37°C
  Growth strain: XL1 Blue
  Copy number: High Copy
Gene/Insert
  Gene/Insert name: ZebrafishCommunity-fabp3-right (alt name: fabp3)
  Species: D. rerio (zebrafish)
  Insert size (bp): 1430
  Entrez Gene: fabp3 (a.k.a. H-FABP, O-FABP, cb889, fabp11)
  Promoter: CMV
  Tag / fusion protein: 3X Flag (N terminal on backbone); WT FOKI (C terminal on backbone)
  Cloning method: Restriction Enzyme; 5′ cloning site BsmBI (destroyed during cloning); 3′ cloning site BsmBI (destroyed during cloning)
  Sequencing primers: 5′ CMV-F; 3′ BGH-rev
Terms and licenses: Academic/Nonprofit Terms; Industry Terms: Not Available to Industry
Depositor comments: Target binding site: TCCCTCCATCTAAAGTTA It is strongly recommended that users perform a diagnostic digest to verify this plasmid prior to use. For example, a double digest of the plasmid with BamHI and KpnI should result in two bands at 2.3kb and 5.8kb.
How to cite: TAL3437 was a gift from Keith Joung (Addgene plasmid # 47156 ; http://n2t.net/addgene:47156 ; RRID:Addgene_47156)
