[The description below was written by a language model from this plasmid's Addgene catalogue record.]
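Description:
TAL3437 is a TALEN expression plasmid built on the JDS70 backbone, a mammalian expression vector that also carries a T7 promoter. It encodes the "right" half of a TALEN pair directed against the zebrafish (D. rerio) fabp3 gene, which encodes a fatty acid binding protein. The roughly 1.4 kb insert is not the fabp3 coding sequence itself. It is an engineered array of TAL effector repeats designed to recognise a specific 18-nucleotide half-site in that locus. The array was cloned into the 6.4 kb backbone through BsmBI sites, which were destroyed during cloning. The plasmid is maintained in E. coli at high copy number under ampicillin selection.

The backbone supplies the parts that turn the repeat array into a functional nuclease. An N-terminal 3X FLAG tag allows detection of the protein, and a C-terminal wild-type FokI cleavage domain provides the DNA-cutting activity. The CMV promoter drives expression in mammalian cells. The T7 designation indicates that the vector can also serve as a template for in vitro transcription, which would yield mRNA of the kind commonly injected into zebrafish embryos, although the record does not describe this use explicitly. FokI cuts only as a dimer, so this construct is meant to be used with a matching "left" TALEN that binds the opposite strand nearby. Together the two generate a double-strand break in the spacer between their sites, and error-prone repair of that break can introduce indels that disrupt fabp3. The insert name suggests the construct is part of a set of TALENs made for the zebrafish community, consistent with the associated work on targeted gene disruption in zebrafish. No feature table was provided, so other elements such as the polyadenylation signal and the origin of replication are not documented here.
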