>Addgene plasmid #47156 | TAL3437 | depositor partial sequence | sequence record 67243 | Insert sequence
ATGGACTACAAAGACCATGACGGTGATTATAAAGATCATGACATCGATTACAAGGATGACGATGACAAGA
TGGCCCCCAAGAAGAAGAGGAAGGTGGGCATTCACCGCGGGGTACCTATGGTGGACTTGAGGACACTCGG
TTATTCGCAACAGCAACAGGAGAAAATCAAGCCTAAGGTCAGGAGCACCGTCGCGCAACACCACGAGGCG
CTTGTGGGGCATGGCTTCACTCATGCGCATATTGTCGCGCTTTCACAGCACCCTGCGGCGCTTGGGACGG
TGGCTGTCAAATACCAAGATATGATTGCGGCCCTGCCCGAAGCCACGCACGAGGCAATTGTAGGGGTCGG
TAAACAGTGGTCGGGAGCGCGAGCACTTGAGGCGCTGCTGACTGTGGCGGGTGAGCTTAGGGGGCCTCCG
CTCCAGCTCGACACCGGGCAGCTGCTGAAGATCGCGAAGAGAGGGGGAGTAACAGCGGTAGAGGCAGTGC
ACGCCTGGCGCAATGCGCTCACCGGGGCCCCCTTGAACCTGACCCCAGACCAGGTAGTCGCAATCGCGTC
ACATGACGGGGGAAAGCAAGCCCTGGAAACCGTGCAAAGGTTGTTGCCGGTCCTTTGTCAAGACCACGGC
CTTACACCGGAGCAAGTCGTGGCCATTGCATCCCACGACGGTGGCAAACAGGCTCTTGAGACGGTTCAGA
GACTTCTCCCAGTTCTCTGTCAAGCCCACGGGCTGACTCCCGATCAAGTTGTAGCGATTGCGTCGCATGA
CGGAGGGAAACAAGCATTGGAGACTGTCCAACGGCTCCTTCCCGTGTTGTGTCAAGCCCACGGTTTGACG
CCTGCACAAGTGGTCGCCATCGCCTCGAATGGCGGCGGTAAGCAGGCGCTGGAAACAGTACAGCGCCTGC
TGCCTGTACTGTGCCAGGATCATGGACTGACCCCAGACCAGGTAGTCGCAATCGCGTCACATGACGGGGG
AAAGCAAGCCCTGGAAACCGTGCAAAGGTTGTTGCCGGTCCTTTGTCAAGACCACGGCCTTACACCGGAG
CAAGTCGTGGCCATTGCATCCCACGACGGTGGCAAACAGGCTCTTGAGACGGTTCAGAGACTTCTCCCAG
TTCTCTGTCAAGCCCACGGGCTGACTCCCGATCAAGTTGTAGCGATTGCGTCGAACATTGGAGGGAAACA
AGCATTGGAGACTGTCCAACGGCTCCTTCCCGTGTTGTGTCAAGCCCACGGTTTGACGCCTGCACAAGTG
GTCGCCATCGCCTCGAATGGCGGCGGTAAGCAGGCGCTGGAAACAGTACAGCGCCTGCTGCCTGTACTGT
GCCAGGATCATGGACTGACCCCAGACCAGGTAGTCGCAATCGCGTCACATGACGGGGGAAAGCAAGCCCT
GGAAACCGTGCAAAGGTTGTTGCCGGTCCTTTGTCAAGACCACGGCCTTACACCGGAGCAAGTCGTGGCC
ATTGCAAGCAATGGGGGTGGCAAACAGGCTCTTGAGACGGTTCAGAGACTTCTCCCAGTTCTCTGTCAAG
CCCACGGGCTGACTCCCGATCAAGTTGTAGCGATTGCGTCGAACATTGGAGGGAAACAAGCATTGGAGAC
TGTCCAACGGCTCCTTCCCGTGTTGTGTCAAGCCCACGGTTTGACGCCTGCACAAGTGGTCGCCATCGCC
TCCAATATTGGCGGTAAGCAGGCGCTGGAAACAGTACAGCGCCTGCTGCCTGTACTGTGCCAGGATCATG
GACTGACCCCAGACCAGGTAGTCGCAATCGCGTCGAACATTGGGGGAAAGCAAGCCCTGGAAACCGTGCA
AAGGTTGTTGCCGGTCCTTTGTCAAGACCACGGCCTTACACCGGAGCAAGTCGTGGCCATTGCAAATAAT
AACGGTGGCAAACAGGCTCTTGAGACGGTTCAGAGACTTCTCCCAGTTCTCTGTCAAGCCCACGGGCTGA
CTCCCGATCAAGTTGTAGCGATTGCGTCCAACGGTGGAGGGAAACAAGCATTGGAGACTGTCCAACGGCT
CCTTCCCGTGTTGTGTCAAGCCCACGGTTTGACGCCTGCACAAGTGGTCGCCATCGCCTCGAATGGCGGC
GGTAAGCAGGCGCTGGAAACAGTACAGCGCCTGCTGCCTGTACTGTGCCAGGATCATGGACTGACACCCG
AACAGGTGGTCGCCATTGCTTCTAACATCGGAGGACGGCCAGCCTTGGAG
