>Addgene plasmid #47156 | TAL3437 | addgene partial sequence | sequence record 68667 | JDS-TALEN-F 5'-TAGGGGTCGGTAAACAGTGG-3'
GTGGCGGGTGAGCTTAGGGGGCCTCCGCTCCAGCTCGACACCGGGCAGCTGCTGAAGATCGCGAAGAGAG
GGGGAGTAACAGCGGTAGAGGCAGTGCACGCCTGGCGCAATGCGCTCACCGGGGCCCCCTTGAACCTGAC
CCCAGACCAGGTAGTCGCAATCGCGTCACATGACGGGGGAAAGCAAGCCCTGGAAACCGTGCAAAGGTTG
TTGCCGGTCCTTTGTCAAGACCACGGCCTTACACCGGAGCAAGTCGTGGCCATTGCATCCCACGACGGTG
GCAAACAGGCTCTTGAGACGGTTCAGAGACTTCTCCCAGTTCTCTGTCAAGCCCACGGGCTGACTCCCGA
TCAAGTTGTAGCGATTGCGTCGCATGACGGAGGGAAACAAGCATTGGAGACTGTCCAACGGCTCCTTCCC
GTGTTGTGTCAAGCCCACGGTTTGACGCCTGCACAAGTGGTCGCCATCGCCTCGAATGGCGGCGGTAAGC
AGGCGCTGGAAACAGTACAGCGCCTGCTGCCTGTACTGTGCCAGGATCATGGACTGACCCCAGACCAGGT
AGTCGCAATCGCGTCACATGACGGGGGAAAGCAAGCCCTGGAAACCGTGCAAAGGTTGTTGCCGGTCCTT
TGTCAAGACCACGGCCTTACACCGGAGCAAGTCGTGGCCATTGCATCCCACGACGGTGGCAAACAGGCTC
TTGAGACGGTTCAGAGACTTCTCCCAGTTCTCTGTCAAGCCCACGGGCTGACTCCCGATCAAGTTGTAGC
GATTGCGTCGAACATTGGAGGGAAACAAGCATTGGAGACTGTCCAACGGCTCCTTCCCGTGTTGTGTCAA
GCCCACGGTTTGACGCCTGCACAAGTGGTCGCCATCGCCTC
